Addgene plasmid #53468: pUASp YFP Rab5 WT
Depositing lab: Matthew Scott. Depositing organization: Stanford University. Publication: Thirty-one flavors of Drosophila rab proteins. Zhang J, Schulze KL, Hiesinger PR, Suyama K, Wang S, Fish M, Acar M, Hoskins RA, Bellen HJ, Scott MP. Genetics. 2007 Jun;176(2):1307-22. Epub 2007 Apr 3. 10.1534/genetics.106.066761 PubMed 17409086.
Backbone
  Vector backbone: pUASp
  Vector type: Insect Expression
Growth in bacteria
  Bacterial resistance: Ampicillin, 100 μg/mL
  Growth temperature: 37°C
  Growth strain: DH5alpha
  Copy number: Unknown
Gene/Insert
  Gene/Insert name: Rab05
  Species: D. melanogaster (fly)
  Entrez Gene: Rab5 (a.k.a. Dmel_CG3664, AAF51265, BAA88244, CG3664, DRab5, Dm Rab5, DmRab5, Dmel\CG3664, Drab5, RAB5, RAB5a, Rab, Rab 5, Rab-5, dRab5, drab5, l(2)k08232, rab5)
  Promoter: GAL4
  Tag / fusion protein: YFP (N terminal on backbone)
  Cloning method: Gateway Cloning
  Sequencing primers: 5′ EGFP-C; 3′ pUASp-3 (5'-AGGTTTAACCAGGGGATGCT-3')
Terms and licenses: Academic/Nonprofit Terms; Industry Terms: Not Available to Industry
Depositor comments: This construct contains a SNP - G8C.
How to cite: pUASp YFP Rab5 WT was a gift from Matthew Scott (Addgene plasmid # 53468 ; http://n2t.net/addgene:53468 ; RRID:Addgene_53468)
