[The description below was written by a language model from this plasmid's Addgene catalogue record.]
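Description:
pUASp YFP Rab5 WT is a Drosophila expression plasmid built on the pUASp backbone, a vector designed for GAL4-responsive transgene expression in flies. It is propagated in E. coli under ampicillin selection; the record lists the copy number as unknown and gives no feature table, so the origin of replication, any transformation marker and the transposon elements normally associated with this vector family are not documented here.

The insert is the wild-type coding sequence of Drosophila melanogaster Rab5 (CG3664), a small GTPase of the Rab family generally associated with early endosomes and endocytic trafficking. It was introduced by Gateway recombination, so that the open reading frame sits downstream of a YFP tag supplied by the backbone, yielding an N-terminal YFP-Rab5 fusion. N-terminal tagging is the usual arrangement for Rab proteins because it leaves free the C-terminus, where they are lipid-modified for membrane attachment. Expression is listed as GAL4-dependent, meaning that upstream activating sequences drive transcription only where the yeast GAL4 activator is provided. This allows tissue- or stage-specific expression by crossing to chosen GAL4 driver lines. The pUASp design is commonly chosen because it supports expression in the female germline as well as in somatic tissues.

The depositor notes a single nucleotide polymorphism, G8C, in the construct; its consequence for the protein is not stated. The "WT" designation suggests it belongs to a set of tagged Rab constructs that may also include mutant forms. It is suited to live or fixed imaging of Rab5-positive compartments and to studies of Rab5 localisation and function in vivo.
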