>Addgene plasmid #53468 | pUASp YFP Rab5 WT | addgene partial sequence | sequence record 87566 | EGFP-C 5'-CATGGTCCTGCTGGAGTTCGTG-3'
AGCTGTACAAGTCCGGACTCAGATCTCGAGCTCAAGCTTCGAATTCTGCAGTCGACGGTACCGCGGGCCC
GGGATCATCAACAAGTTTGTACAAAAAAGCAGGCTTAATGGCAACCACTCCACGCAGCTGCGGTGCCAGC
GGCACTGGAACGGCGCAGCGGCCCAATGGCACCTCGCAGAACAAAAGCTGCCAATTCAAGTTGGTGCTCC
TCGGCGAGTCCGCTGTGGGCAAGTCCTCACTGGTGCTGCGCTTCGTCAAGGGACAGTTCCACGAGTACCA
GGAGAGCACGATAGGTGCGGCCTTTCTGACACAGACTATTTGCATAGAGGACACTGTCGTTAAGTTCGAG
ATCTGGGACACGGCTGGCCAGGAGCGGTACCACAGCTTAGCTCCCATGTATTATCGAGGAGCGCAGGCCG
CTATTGTCGTCTATGATATACAGAATCAGGACAGTTTTCAGCGTGCGAAGACCTGGGTCAAGGAACTGCA
TAAACAAGCCTCACCAAACATTGTCATTGCGCTGGCCGGCAACAAGGCAGATTTGTCAAACATTCGCGTC
GTAGAGTTCGATGAAGCGAAGCAATATGCCGAGGAGAACGGGCTGCTGTTCATGGAAACCTCCGCCAAGA
CGGGCATGAATGTGAACGACATCTTCTTGGCCATTGCCAAGAAACTACCTAAGAACGATGGCGCCAACAA
TCAGGGAACCAGCATAAGGCCGACTGGAACCGAAACAAATCGACCGACGAACAACTGCTGCAAGTGAAAC
CCAGCTTTCTTGTACAAAGTGGTTGATGATCCTCTAGAGTCGACCTCGAACGTTAACGTTAACGTAACGT
TAACTCGAGGAAGCTTGATAACATTATACCTAAACCCATGGTTCA
